Addgene plasmid #235104: VN999 pB2Hws_v9_cI-Asf1B+rpoA-IP3mut3A
Purpose: Quantitative bacterial two-hybrid (qB2H). Expresses Asf1B and IP3mut3A.
Depositing lab: Oscar Ramos. Depositing organization: Commissariat Energie Atomique (CEA), Saclay. Publication: Optimized Quantitative Bacterial Two-Hybrid (qB2H) for Protein-Protein Interaction Assessment. Guyot A, Maillard E, Ferreira-Pinto K, Plancon-Arnould L, Nadaradjane AA, Guerois R, Ochsenbein F, Martin L, Ramos OHP. Comput Struct Biotechnol J. 2026 May 25;35(1):0098. doi: 10.34133/csbj.0098. eCollection 2026. PubMed 42199375.
Backbone
  Vector backbone: pAC
  Backbone size w/o insert (bp): 6519
  Vector type: Bacterial Expression, Synthetic Biology ; Quantitative bacterial two-hybrid (qB2H)
Growth in bacteria
  Bacterial resistance: Chloramphenicol, 25 μg/mL
  Growth temperature: 37°C
  Growth strain: SB39 (Addgene #235121)
  Growth instructions: Resistant to kanamycin (dependent on the interaction strength)
  Copy number: Low Copy
Gene/Insert 1
  Gene/Insert name: Asf1B (alt names: Anti-silencing function protein 1 homolog B; CCG1-interacting factor A-II)
  Species: H. sapiens (human)
  Insert size (bp): 483
  Entrez Gene: ASF1B (a.k.a. CIA-II)
  Promoter: lacUV5
  Tag / fusion protein: cI_E34P-rpoA (N terminal on insert)
  Cloning method: Restriction Enzyme; 5′ cloning site Acc65I (not destroyed); 3′ cloning site SacI (not destroyed)
  Sequencing primers: 5′ GATCAGGGATAGCGGTCAGG; 3′ TCCCCGTGGAGGTAATAATTGAC
Gene/Insert 2
  Gene/Insert name: IP3mut3A
  Insert size (bp): 93
  Promoter: lpp+lacUV5
  Cloning method: Restriction Enzyme; 5′ cloning site NotI (not destroyed); 3′ cloning site BamHI (not destroyed)
  Sequencing primers: 5′ GAACAGCGTACCGACCTGGAC; 3′ AAGTTGGCCCAGGGCT
Terms and licenses: Academic/Nonprofit Terms; Industry Terms: Not Available to Industry
Depositor comments: Please note that this plasmid may require a unique bacterial strain, so make sure to confirm that you can also obtain the appropriate growth strain. Please contact us or contact our distributors if you have any questions. Please visit https://doi.org/10.1101/2025.10.29.680610 for bioRxiv preprint.
How to cite: VN999 pB2Hws_v9_cI-Asf1B+rpoA-IP3mut3A was a gift from Oscar Ramos (Addgene plasmid # 235104 ; http://n2t.net/addgene:235104 ; RRID:Addgene_235104)
