[The description below was written by a language model from this plasmid's Addgene catalogue record and pLannotate feature annotations shown in this document.]
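Description:
VN999 pB2Hws_v9_cI-Asf1B+rpoA-IP3mut3A is a single-plasmid, low-copy bacterial expression construct for a quantitative bacterial two-hybrid (qB2H) assay, built on a pAC backbone. The sequenced record is about 7.1 kb. It replicates from a p15A origin, also carries an f1 phage origin, and is maintained by chloramphenicol selection through a cat promoter–CmR cassette. The record specifies a dedicated host strain, SB39, for propagation.

Two hybrid proteins are expressed from the same plasmid. On one strand, a lacUV5 promoter with a lac operator drives the phage λ cI repressor fused in frame to human ASF1B, a histone chaperone (483 bp insert, cloned Acc65I/SacI). The catalogue tag field gives the N-terminal partner as "cI_E34P-rpoA", whereas the plasmid name and feature table indicate cI for this fusion. On the other strand, a second lacUV5/lac operator unit (listed as lpp+lacUV5) drives a fragment of the E. coli RNA polymerase α subunit (rpoA). The 93 bp IP3mut3A insert is cloned NotI/BamHI and, from the plasmid name, is fused to rpoA. It is not itself annotated in the table, and the record does not state its origin or nature.

A reporter module consists of a partial lacUV5 promoter followed by EGFP and a kanamycin resistance gene. In two-hybrid systems of this type, DNA-bound cI recruits RNA polymerase through the bait–prey interaction and activates the weak reporter promoter. This fits the depositor's note that kanamycin resistance depends on interaction strength, with EGFP presumably giving a fluorescence readout. The construct thus serves to measure the Asf1B–IP3mut3A interaction.
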