Features (pLannotate 1.2.2; 22 found; start..end, strand, type, name):
    134..236     +  promoter       cat promoter: promoter of the E. coli cat gene encoding chloramphenicol acetyltransferase
    237..896     +  CDS            CmR: chloramphenicol acetyltransferase; cat; confers resistance to chloramphenicol
   1195..1269    -  CDS            YPB2_ECOLX (fragment): Protein predicted: Swiss-Prot protein existence level 4. From Escherichia coli.
   1283..1747    -  CDS            ASF1B (fragment): ASF1B_HUMAN - Experimental evidence at protein level: Swiss-Prot protein existence level 1. Histone chaperone that facilitates histone deposition and histone exchange and removal during nucleosome assembly and disassembly. Cooperates with chromatin assembly factor 1 (CAF-1) to promote replication-dependent chromatin assembly. Does not participate in replication-independent nucleosome deposition which is mediated by ASF1A and HIRA. Required for spermatogenesis. From Homo sapiens (Human).
   1757..2467    -  CDS            λ repressor: phage λ repressor; cI
   2488..2504    -  protein_bind   lac operator: The lac repressor binds to the lac operator to inhibit transcription in E. coli. This inhibition can be relieved by adding lactose or isopropyl-β-D-thiogalactopyranoside (IPTG). lac repressor encoded by lacI
   2512..2542    -  promoter       lac UV5 promoter: E. coli lac promoter with an "up" mutation
   2570..2593    -  promoter       tet promoter (fragment): E. coli promoter for tetracycline efflux protein gene
   2698..2739    -  CDS            S-Tag (fragment): affinity and epitope tag derived from pancreatic ribonuclease A
   2894..2914    +  promoter       lac UV5 promoter (fragment): E. coli lac promoter with an "up" mutation
   2947..3663    +  CDS            EGFP: EGFP is a basic (constitutively fluorescent) green fluorescent protein published in 1996, derived from Aequorea victoria. It is reported to be a rapidly-maturing weak dimer with moderate acid sensitivity.
   3689..4498    +  CDS            KanR: aminoglycoside phosphotransferase; aph(3')-Ia; confers resistance to kanamycin in bacteria or G418 (Geneticin®) in eukaryotes
   4514..4571    -  promoter       AmpR promoter (fragment): bla
   4597..5050    -  rep_origin     f1 ori (sequence partly withheld): f1 bacteriophage origin of replication; arrow indicates direction of (+) strand synthesis
   5117..5144    -  terminator     T7Te terminator: phage T7 early transcription terminator
   5214..5759    +  rep_origin     p15A ori: Plasmids containing the medium-copy-number p15A origin of replication can be propagated in E. coli cells that contain a second plasmid with the ColE1 origin.
   5847..5887    +  rep_origin     RSF ori (fragment): Plasmids containing the RSF 1030 origin of replication can be propagated in E. coli cells that contain additional plasmids with compatible origins.
   5999..6029    +  promoter       lac UV5 promoter: E. coli lac promoter with an "up" mutation
   6037..6053    +  protein_bind   lac operator: The lac repressor binds to the lac operator to inhibit transcription in E. coli. This inhibition can be relieved by adding lactose or isopropyl-β-D-thiogalactopyranoside (IPTG). lac repressor encoded by lacI
   6073..6097    +  CDS            lacZα (fragment): LacZα fragment of β-galactosidase; lacZ fragment
   6123..6866    +  CDS            rpoA (fragment): RPOA_ECO24 - Experimental evidence at protein level: Swiss-Prot protein existence level 1. DNA-dependent RNA polymerase catalyzes the transcription of DNA into RNA using the four ribonucleoside triphosphates as substrates. From Escherichia coli O139:H28 (strain E24377A / ETEC).
   7035..13      -  mobile_element IS1 (fragment) (across the origin): prokaryotic transposable element IS1
>Addgene plasmid #235104 | VN999 pB2Hws_v9_cI-Asf1B+rpoA-IP3mut3A | addgene full sequence | sequence record 469059 | Addgene NGS Result
TGGCAGCATCACCCGACGCACTTTGCGCCGAATAAATACCTGTGACGGAAGATCACTTCGCAGAATAAAT
AAATCCTGGTGTCCCTGTTGATACCGGGAAGCCCTGGGCCAACTTTTGGCGAAAATGAGACGTTGATCGG
CACGTAAGAGGTTCCAACTTTCACCATAATGAAATAAGATCACTACCGGGCGTATTTTTTGAGTTATCGA
GATTTTCAGGAGCTAAGGAAGCTAAAATGGAGAAAAAAATCACTGGATATACCACCGTTGATATATCCCA
ATGGCATCGTAAAGAACATTTTGAGGCATTTCAGTCAGTTGCTCAATGTACCTATAACCAGACCGTTCAG
CTGGATATTACGGCCTTTTTAAAGACCGTAAAGAAAAATAAGCACAAGTTTTATCCGGCCTTTATTCACA
TTCTTGCCCGCCTGATGAATGCTCATCCGGAATTCCGTATGGCAATGAAAGACGGTGAGCTGGTGATATG
GGATAGTGTTCACCCTTGTTACACCGTTTTCCATGAGCAAACTGAAACGTTTTCATCGCTCTGGAGTGAA
TACCACGACGATTTCCGGCAGTTTCTACACATATATTCGCAAGATGTGGCGTGTTACGGTGAAAACCTGG
CCTATTTCCCTAAAGGGTTTATTGAGAATATGTTTTTCGTCTCAGCCAATCCCTGGGTGAGTTTCACCAG
TTTTGATTTAAACGTGGCCAATATGGACAACTTCTTCGCCCCCGTTTTCACCATGGGCAAATATTATACG
CAAGGCGACAAGGTGCTGATGCCGCTGGCGATTCAGGTTCATCATGCCGTTTGTGATGGCTTCCATGTCG
GCAGAATGCTTAATGAATTACAACAGTACTGCGATGAGTGGCAGGGCGGGGCGTAATTTTTTTAAGGCAG
TTATTGGTGCCCTTAAACGCCTGGTTGCTACGCCTGAATAAGTGATAATAAGCGGATGAATGGCAGAAAT
TCGAAAGCAAATTCGACCCGGTCGTCGGTTCAGGGCAGGGTCGTTAAATAGCCGCTTATGTCTATTGCTG
GTTTACCGGTTTATTGACTACCGGAAGCAGTGTGACCGTGTGCTTCTCAAATGCCTGAGGCCAGTTTGCT
CAGGCTCTCCCCGTGGAGGTAATAATTGACGATATGATCATTTATTCTGCCTCCCAGAGCCTGATAAAAA
CGGTTAGCGCTTCGTTAATACAGATGTAGGTGTTCCACAGGGTAGCCAGCAGCATCCTGCGATGCAGATC
TGTAAGGTAAGAGCTCTTATCAGTTATCCCAATTGATATGGAAGCGGGTAACACGCGGATTGGATGCCAG
AATGTTGCGTTGCAGCTGACTAAAATCCGGTTTCATCGGCGGATTTTCACGCAGTTCCGGGTTCAGGTAT
TCATTGTTAACGTAATAACCCACGCGGATGAATTCCTGGCCGTGATACGTGCAGGTAATCAGAACCACCG
TGACACCAACTGCGTCGGTTTCCGGAATCAGCGACGGGTTCGGAGCATCTGCTTGGAAAACAAACATATG
ACGACCTGCCGGGACCGGGCCCACCAGGACTGAGTCCAGGATCTGATCAAATTCTTCAGATTCCGCGCTG
CCCACATAGATAATTTTCCATTCCAGGTCATCGGCCAGCGCTTCGGAACATTCAAACGAGATTTCAAAGC
GGAACGGGCTATGGAACGGGGACGGATTTTCCAGCACTGCCACATTCAGCACCGAGACTTTCGCCATTGC
GGTACCGCCAAACGTCTCTTCAGGCCACTGACTAGCGATAACTTTCCCCACAACGGAACAACTCTCATTG
CATGGGATCATTGGGTACTGTGGGTTTAGTGGTTGTAAAAACACCTGACCGCTATCCCTGATCAGTTTCT
TGAAGGTAAACTCATCACCCCCAAGTCTGGCTATGCAGAAATCACCTGGCTCAACAGCCTGCTCAGGGTC
AACGAGAATTAACATTCCGTCAGGAAAGCTTGGCTTGGAGCCTGTTGGTGCGGTCATGGAATTACCTTCA
ACCTCAAGCCAGAATGCAGAATCACTGGCTTTTTTGGTTGTGCTTACCCATCTCTCCGCATCACCTTTGG
TAAAGGTTCTAAGCTCAGGTGAGAACATCCCTGCCTGAACATGAGAAAAAACAGGGTACTCATACTCACT
TCTAAGTGACGGCTGCATACTAACCGCTTCATACATCTCGTAGATTTCTCTGGCGATTGAAGGGCTAAAT
TCTTCAACGCTAACTTTGAGAATTTTTGCAAGCAATGCGGCGTTATAAGCATTTAATGCATTGATGCCAT
TAAATAAAGCACCAACGCCTGACTGCCCCATCCCCATCTTGTCTGCGACAGACGGCTGGGATAAGCCAAG
TTCATTTTTCTTTTTTTCATAAATTGCTTTAAGGCGACGTGCGTCCTCAAGCTGCTCTTGTGTTAATGGT
TTCTTTTTTGTGCTCATACGCTGTTTCCTGTGTGAAATTGTTATCCGCTCACAATTCCACACATTATACG
AGCCGGAAGCATAAAGTGTAAAGCCTGGGGTGCCTAATGAGTGAGAATTAGCTTATCGATGATAAGCTGT
CAAACATGAGAATTACAACTTATATCGTATGGGGCTGACTTCAGGTGCTACATTTGAAGAGATAAATTGC
ACTGAAATCTAGATGTCTCCAGACCGCTAGTAGACGAGTCCATGTGCTGGCGTTCAAATTTCGCAGCAGC
GGTTTCTTTACCAGACTCGAGAGCGAGGCTCTTCAAGCTCGCAAAATTGCTCTTCAAGCTCGCAAAAAAC
CCCGCCCCTGACAGGGCGGGGTTTTTTCGCGTTCGATCCCGCGAAATTTAATTAACCAACACCGCCAGAG
ATACATTAGGCACCCCAGGCTTGACACTTTATGCTTCCGGCTCGGATACTGTGTGGAATTGAAAGAGGAA
CGTACGATGGTCAGTAAAGGCGAAGAGTTGTTTACGGGTGTAGTACCGATTTTAGTGGAACTCGATGGAG
ATGTGAATGGGCATAAATTTTCGGTTTCAGGTGAAGGTGAAGGAGATGCCACCTATGGCAAACTGACGCT
GAAGTTCATCTGTACGACAGGCAAACTGCCTGTTCCGTGGCCAACACTGGTTACTACGCTGACCTATGGC
GTTCAATGCTTTTCGCGTTATCCGGACCACATGAAACAGCATGACTTCTTTAAATCCGCGATGCCTGAAG
GTTACGTACAAGAACGCACCATCTTCTTCAAAGATGACGGGAACTACAAAACCCGTGCAGAGGTCAAATT
TGAGGGTGACACCCTTGTGAATCGGATTGAGCTGAAAGGCATTGACTTTAAAGAAGATGGCAACATTCTG
GGTCATAAACTGGAGTACAACTACAACAGCCATAACGTGTATATCATGGCGGACAAACAGAAGAATGGGA
TCAAAGTGAATTTCAAGATTCGCCACAACATTGAAGATGGTAGTGTGCAGTTAGCCGACCACTATCAGCA
GAATACCCCGATTGGCGATGGCCCAGTCTTGCTGCCGGATAATCATTACCTTAGCACCCAATCTGCGTTA
AGCAAAGATCCCAACGAAAAGCGCGATCACATGGTCCTCCTGGAATTTGTGACTGCTGCAGGCATCACTT
TGGGTATGGATGAACTGTATAAGTGAAATTCCTGGTCCAGGAATTTCACATATTCAACGGGAAACGTCTT
GCTCTAGGCCGCGATTAAATTCCAACATGGATGCTGATTTATATGGGTATAAATGGGCTCGCGATAATGT
CGGGCAATCAGGTGCGACAATCTATCGATTGTATGGGAAGCCCGATGCGCCAGAGTTGTTTCTGAAACAT
GGCAAAGGTAGCGTTGCCAATGATGTTACAGATGAGATGGTCAGACTAAACTGGCTGACGGAATTTATGC
CTCTTCCGACCATCAAGCATTTTATCCGTACTCCTGATGATGCATGGTTACTCACCACTGCGATCCCCGG
GAAAACAGCATTCCAGGTATTAGAAGAATATCCTGATTCAGGTGAAAATATTGTTGATGCGCTGGCAGTG
TTCCTGCGCCGGTTGCATTCGATTCCTGTTTGTAATTGTCCTTTTAACAGCGATCGCGTATTTCGTCTCG
CTCAGGCGCAATCACGAATGAATAACGGTTTGGTTGATGCGAGTGATTTTGATGACGAGCGTAATGGCTG
GCCTGTTGAACAAGTCTGGAAAGAAATGCATAAACTTTTGCCATTCTCACCGGATTCAGTCGTCACTCAT
GGTGATTTCTCACTTGATAACCTTATTTTTGACGAGGGGAAATTAATAGGTTGTATTGATGTTGGACGAG
TCGGAATCGCAGACCGATACCAGGATCTTGCCATCCTATGGAACTGCCTCGGTGAGTTTTCTCCTTCATT
ACAGAAACGGCTTTTTCAAAAATATGGTATTGATAATCCTGATATGAATAAATTGCAGTTTCATTTGATG
CTCGATGAGTTTTTCTAAGACTAGTGAATTAATTCATGAGCGGATACATATTTGAATGTATTTAGAAAAA
TAAACAAATAGGGGTTCCGCGCACATTTCCCCGAAAAGTGCCACCTAAATTGTAAGCGTTAATATTTTGT
TAAAATTCGCGTTAAATTTTTGTTAAATCAGCTCATTTTTTAACCAATAGGCCGAAATCGGCAAAATCCC
TTATAAATCAAAAGAATAGACCGAGATAGGGT
[37 nt withheld, positions 4723-4759]
AAAGAACGTGGACTCCAACGTCAAAGG
[49 nt withheld, positions 4787-4835]
T
[41 nt withheld, positions 4837-4877]
T
[49 nt withheld, positions 4879-4927]
G
[122 nt withheld, positions 4929-5050]
AGATCTAAATAATAAAAAAGCCGGATTAATAATCTGGCTTTTTATATTCTCTCTCTAGTATATAAACGCA
GAAAGGCCCACCCGAAGGTGAGCCAGTGTGACGAACCCCCGCCTCAGAGTGGGAAAGCTAGAAATATTTT
ATCTGATTAATAAGATGATCTTCTTGAGATCGTTTTGGTCTGCGCGTAATCTCTTGCTCTGAAAACGAAA
AAACCGCCTTGCAGGGCGGTTTTTCGAAGGTTCTCTGAGCTACCAACTCTTTGAACCGAGGTAACTGGCT
TGGAGGAGCGCAGTCACCAAAACTTGTCCTTTCAGTTTAGCCTTAACCGGCGCATGACTTCAAGACTAAC
TCCTCTAAATCAATTACCAGTGGCTGCTGCCAGTGGTGCTTTTGCATGTCTTTCCGGGTTGGACTCAAGA
CGATAGTTACCGGATAAGGCGCAGCGGTCGGACTGAACGGGGGGTTCGTGCATACAGTCCAGCTTGGAGC
GAACTGCCTACCCGGAACTGAGTGTCAGGCGTGGAATGAGACAAACGCGGCCATAACAGCGGAATGACAC
CGGTAAACCGAAAGGCAGGAACAGGAGAGCGCACGAGGGAGCCGCCAGGGGGAAACGCCTGGTATCTTTA
TAGTCCTGTCGGGTTTCGCCACCACTGATTTGAGCGTCAGATTTCGTGATGCTTGTCAGGGGGGCGGAGC
CTATGGAAAAACGGCTTTGCCGCGGCCCTCTCACTTCCCTGTTAAGTATCTTCCTGGCATCTTCCAGGAA
ATCTCCGCCCCGTTCGTAAGCCATTTCCGCTCTCCGCAGTCGAACGACCGAGCGTAGCGAGTCAGTGCGA
ACGATCAAAAATAAGTGCCTTCCCATCAAAAAAATATTGACAACATAAAAAACTTTGTGTTATACTTGTA
ACGCTACATGGAGATTAACTCAATCTAGCTAGAGAGGCTTTACACTTTATGCTTCCGGCTCGTATAATGT
GTGGAATTGTGAGCGGATAACAATTTCACACAGGAAACAGCTATGACCATGATTACGGATTCACTGGAAC
TCTAGACCAAAGAGAGGACACAATGCAGGGTTCTGTGACAGAGTTTCTAAAACCGCGCCTGGTTGATATC
GAGCAAGTGAGTTCGACGCACGCCAAGGTGACCCTTGAGCCTTTAGAGCGTGGCTTTGGCCATACTCTGG
GTAACGCACTGCGCCGTATTCTGCTCTCATCGATGCCGGGTTGCGCGGTGACCGAGGTTGAGATTGATGG
TGTACTACATGAGTACAGCACCAAAGAAGGCGTTCAGGAAGATATCCTGGAAATCCTGCTCAACCTGAAA
GGGCTGGCGGTGAGAGTTCAGGGCAAAGATGAAGTTATTCTTACCTTGAATAAATCTGGCATTGGCCCTG
TGACTGCAGCCGATATCACCCACGACGGTGATGTCGAAATCGTCAAGCCGCAGCACGTGATCTGCCACCT
GACCGATGAGAACGCGTCTATTAGCATGCGTATCAAAGTTCAGCGCGGTCGTGGTTATGTGCCGGCTTCT
ACCCGAATTCATTCGGAAGAAGATGAGCGCCCAATCGGCCGTCTGCTGGTCGACGCATGCTACAGCCCTG
TGGAGCGTATTGCCTACAATGTTGAAGCAGCGCGTGTAGAACAGCGTACCGACCTGGACAAGCTGGTCAT
CGAAATGGAAACCAACGGCACAATCGATCCTGAAGAGGCGATTCGTCGTGCGGCAACCATTCTGGCTGAA
CAACTGGAAGCTTTCGTTGACTTACGTGATGTACGTCAGCCTGAAGTGAAAGAAGAGAAACCAGAGGCGG
CCGCAGCAAGCACCGAAAGAAAATGGGCAGAAGCAGCACGTCGTGCACGTGGTGCCGGTGGTGTTACCCT
CAATGGTGCAGGTTGAGGATCCTCTACGCCGGACGCACTCGGTTCCAAAAAAAAAAAAAAAGACGCTGAA
AAGCGTCTTTTTTTTTTTTGGTCCCCACTGGAGCACCTCAAAAACACCATCATACACTAAATCAGTAAGT
