>Addgene plasmid #235104 | VN999 pB2Hws_v9_cI-Asf1B+rpoA-IP3mut3A | depositor partial sequence | sequence record 462558 | cI_E34P-Asf1B
ATGAGCACAAAAAAGAAACCATTAACACAAGAGCAGCTTGAGGACGCACGTCGCCTTAAAGCAATTTATG
AAAAAAAGAAAAATGAACTTGGCTTATCCCAGCCGTCTGTCGCAGACAAGATGGGGATGGGGCAGTCAGG
CGTTGGTGCTTTATTTAATGGCATCAATGCATTAAATGCTTATAACGCCGCATTGCTTGCAAAAATTCTC
AAAGTTAGCGTTGAAGAATTTAGCCCTTCAATCGCCAGAGAAATCTACGAGATGTATGAAGCGGTTAGTA
TGCAGCCGTCACTTAGAAGTGAGTATGAGTACCCTGTTTTTTCTCATGTTCAGGCAGGGATGTTCTCACC
TGAGCTTAGAACCTTTACCAAAGGTGATGCGGAGAGATGGGTAAGCACAACCAAAAAAGCCAGTGATTCT
GCATTCTGGCTTGAGGTTGAAGGTAATTCCATGACCGCACCAACAGGCTCCAAGCCAAGCTTTCCTGACG
GAATGTTAATTCTCGTTGACCCTGAGCAGGCTGTTGAGCCAGGTGATTTCTGCATAGCCAGACTTGGGGG
TGATGAGTTTACCTTCAAGAAACTGATCAGGGATAGCGGTCAGGTGTTTTTACAACCACTAAACCCACAG
TACCCAATGATCCCATGCAATGAGAGTTGTTCCGTTGTGGGGAAAGTTATCGCTAGTCAGTGGCCTGAAG
AGACGTTTGGCGGTACCGCAATGGCGAAAGTCTCGGTGCTGAATGTGGCAGTGCTGGAAAATCCGTCCCC
GTTCCATAGCCCGTTCCGCTTTGAAATCTCGTTTGAATGTTCCGAAGCGCTGGCCGATGACCTGGAATGG
AAAATTATCTATGTGGGCAGCGCGGAATCTGAAGAATTTGATCAGATCCTGGACTCAGTCCTGGTGGGCC
CGGTCCCGGCAGGTCGTCATATGTTTGTTTTCCAAGCAGATGCTCCGAACCCGTCGCTGATTCCGGAAAC
CGACGCAGTTGGTGTCACGGTGGTTCTGATTACCTGCACGTATCACGGCCAGGAATTCATCCGCGTGGGT
TATTACGTTAACAATGAATACCTGAACCCGGAACTGCGTGAAAATCCGCCGATGAAACCGGATTTTAGTC
AGCTGCAACGCAACATTCTGGCATCCAATCCGCGTGTTACCCGCTTCCATATCAATTGGGATAACTGA
