>Addgene plasmid #235104 | VN999 pB2Hws_v9_cI-Asf1B+rpoA-IP3mut3A | depositor partial sequence | sequence record 462559 | RpoA-IP3mut3A
ATGCAGGGTTCTGTGACAGAGTTTCTAAAACCGCGCCTGGTTGATATCGAGCAAGTGAGTTCGACGCACG
CCAAGGTGACCCTTGAGCCTTTAGAGCGTGGCTTTGGCCATACTCTGGGTAACGCACTGCGCCGTATTCT
GCTCTCATCGATGCCGGGTTGCGCGGTGACCGAGGTTGAGATTGATGGTGTACTACATGAGTACAGCACC
AAAGAAGGCGTTCAGGAAGATATCCTGGAAATCCTGCTCAACCTGAAAGGGCTGGCGGTGAGAGTTCAGG
GCAAAGATGAAGTTATTCTTACCTTGAATAAATCTGGCATTGGCCCTGTGACTGCAGCCGATATCACCCA
CGACGGTGATGTCGAAATCGTCAAGCCGCAGCACGTGATCTGCCACCTGACCGATGAGAACGCGTCTATT
AGCATGCGTATCAAAGTTCAGCGCGGTCGTGGTTATGTGCCGGCTTCTACCCGAATTCATTCGGAAGAAG
ATGAGCGCCCAATCGGCCGTCTGCTGGTCGACGCATGCTACAGCCCTGTGGAGCGTATTGCCTACAATGT
TGAAGCAGCGCGTGTAGAACAGCGTACCGACCTGGACAAGCTGGTCATCGAAATGGAAACCAACGGCACA
ATCGATCCTGAAGAGGCGATTCGTCGTGCGGCAACCATTCTGGCTGAACAACTGGAAGCTTTCGTTGACT
TACGTGATGTACGTCAGCCTGAAGTGAAAGAAGAGAAACCAGAGGCGGCCGCAGCAAGCACCGAAAGAAA
ATGGGCAGAAGCAGCACGTCGTGCACGTGGTGCCGGTGGTGTTACCCTCAATGGTGCAGGTTGA
